Addgene plasmid #63735: pC2HP
Purpose: (Empty Backbone) prey plasmid for an adapted two-hybrid system for C. albicans
Depositing lab: Patrick Van Dijck. Depositing organization: Vlaams Instituut voor Biotechnologie (VIB, vzw). Publication: A CUG codon adapted two-hybrid system for the pathogenic fungus Candida albicans. Stynen B, Van Dijck P, Tournu H. Nucleic Acids Res. 2010 Oct;38(19):e184. doi: 10.1093/nar/gkq725. Epub 2010 Aug 17. PubMed 20719741.
Backbone
  Vector backbone: pSN69
  Vector type: C. albicans prey plasmid
  Promoter: Met3
  Selectable markers: Arg4
  Tag / fusion protein: NLS (N terminal on backbone); VP domain (N terminal on backbone); FLAG (N terminal on backbone)
Growth in bacteria
  Bacterial resistance: Kanamycin, 50 μg/mL
  Growth temperature: 37°C
  Growth strain: DH5alpha
  Copy number: Unknown
Gene/Insert
  Cloning method: Restriction Enzyme
Terms and licenses: Academic/Nonprofit Terms; Industry Terms: Not Available to Industry
Depositor comments: Note--the ccdB gene contained is inactive as it is missing the start codon so no ccd survival strain is necessary.
How to cite: pC2HP was a gift from Patrick Van Dijck (Addgene plasmid # 63735 ; http://n2t.net/addgene:63735 ; RRID:Addgene_63735)
