[The description below was written by a language model from this plasmid's Addgene catalogue record and pLannotate feature annotations shown in this document.]
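Description:
pC2HP is the empty prey plasmid of a two-hybrid system adapted for the pathogenic yeast Candida albicans, an organism whose non-standard decoding of the CUG codon makes conventional Saccharomyces-based two-hybrid components unreliable. It is built on the pSN69 backbone and totals 9,774 bp. In E. coli it replicates from a high-copy ColE1/pUC-type origin and is selected with kanamycin through the Tn5-derived NeoR/KanR gene. In C. albicans, transformants are selected by arginine prototrophy through an ARG4 marker, which the annotation software matched by homology to the S. cerevisiae argininosuccinate lyase. The feature table shows no fungal replication origin, and the record does not say how the plasmid is maintained in Candida.

The prey cassette is driven by the Met3 promoter, which is listed in the catalogue fields but not picked up by the automated annotation; in general use this promoter is repressed by methionine and cysteine. It encodes an N-terminal module made up of an SV40 nuclear localization signal, a fragment of the herpes simplex virus VP16 transactivation domain, and a 3xFLAG epitope. A gene of interest is inserted by restriction cloning to produce a nuclear-targeted, detectable VP16 fusion. If that fusion binds a DNA-tethered bait protein, the VP16 domain activates reporter transcription.

The backbone carries several cloning remnants: lac promoter/operator elements, an SP6 promoter, and fragments of lacI, BleoR and tnpA. There is also a ccdB fragment, which the depositor notes is inactive because it lacks its start codon, so standard E. coli strains can carry the plasmid. The short copia promoter and bom hits are probably annotation artefacts.
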