Features (pLannotate 1.2.2; 18 found; start..end, strand, type, name):
      2..94      +  CDS            lacI (fragment): lac repressor; lacI; The lac repressor binds to the lac operator to inhibit transcription in E. coli. This inhibition can be relieved by adding lactose or isopropyl-β-D-thiogalactopyranoside (IPTG).
    107..128     +  protein_bind   CAP binding site: CAP binding activates transcription in the presence of cAMP. E. coli catabolite activator protein
    143..173     +  promoter       lac promoter: promoter for the E. coli lac operon
    181..197     +  protein_bind   lac operator: The lac repressor binds to the lac operator to inhibit transcription in E. coli. This inhibition can be relieved by adding lactose or isopropyl-β-D-thiogalactopyranoside (IPTG). lac repressor encoded by lacI
    239..257     +  promoter       SP6 promoter: promoter for bacteriophage SP6 RNA polymerase
   1389..2756    +  CDS            ARG4: ARLY_YEAST - Experimental evidence at protein level: Swiss-Prot protein existence level 1. From Saccharomyces cerevisiae (strain ATCC 204508 / S288c) (Baker's yeast).
   4623..4926    +  CDS            ccdB (fragment): CcdB, a bacterial toxin that poisons DNA gyrase; ccdB; Plasmids containing the ccdB gene cannot be propagated in standard E. coli strains.
   4974..5243    +  CDS            tnpA (fragment): TN5P_ECOLX - Also known as tnp. Experimental evidence at protein level: Swiss-Prot protein existence level 1. Mediates transposition of transposon Tn5 by a 'cut and paste' mechanism. First, the monomeric transposase binds the 19 bp inverted DNA repeats flanking the transposon. Then, dimerization of the DNA- bound transposase creates a synaptic DNA complex. After nicking of the first DNA strand, excision of the transposon proceeds through a series of intermediates. The transposase then mediates the insertion of the transposon at a new site by strand transfer. The activity of the wild- type tran
   5275..6069    +  CDS            NeoR/KanR: aminoglycoside phosphotransferase from Tn5; aph(3')-II (or nptII); confers resistance to neomycin, kanamycin, and G418 (Geneticin®)
   6090..6140    -  misc_feature   bom (fragment): basis of mobility region from pBR322
   6167..6255    +  promoter       AmpR promoter (fragment): bla
   6275..6323    +  CDS            BleoR (fragment): antibiotic-binding protein; Sh ble from Streptoalloteichus hindustanus; confers resistance to bleomycin, phleomycin, and Zeocin™
   7776..7796    +  CDS            SV40 NLS: nuclear localization signal of SV40 (simian virus 40) large T antigen
   7806..7922    +  CDS            VP16_HHV11 (fragment): Experimental evidence at protein level: Swiss-Prot protein existence level 1. May play a role in the aggregation of tegument proteins around nucleocapsids during virus morphogenesis. From Human herpesvirus 1 (strain 17) (HHV-1) (Human herpes simplex virus 1).
   7947..8012    +  CDS            3xFLAG: three tandem FLAG® epitope tags, followed by an enterokinase cleavage site
   8547..8563    +  promoter       copia promoter (fragment): strong promoter from the Drosophila transposable element copia (Sinclair et al., 1986)
   8608..8867    +  CDS            BleoR (fragment): antibiotic-binding protein; Sh ble from Streptoalloteichus hindustanus; confers resistance to bleomycin, phleomycin, and Zeocin™
   9005..9593    +  rep_origin     ori: high-copy-number ColE1/pMB1/pBR322/pUC origin of replication
>Addgene plasmid #63735 | pC2HP | depositor full sequence | sequence record 106351 | pC2HP sequence 9774 bps
AGCGCCCAATACGCAAACCGCCTCTCCCCGCGCGTTGGCCGATTCATTAATGCAGCTGGCACGACAGGTT
TCCCGACTGGAAAGCGGGCAGTGAGCGCAACGCAATTAATGTGAGTTAGCTCACTCATTAGGCACCCCAG
GCTTTACACTTTATGCTTCCGGCTCGTATGTTGTGTGGAATTGTGAGCGGATAACAATTTCACACAGGAA
ACAGCTATGACCATGATTACGCCAAGCTATTTAGGTGACACTATAGAATACTCAAGCTATGCATCAAGCT
TGGTACCGAGCTCGGATCCACTAGTAACGGCCGCCAGTGTGCTGGAATTCGCCCTTAAGAACATTTCTGT
ACCGCAAATGTATCGACTTTTTCGATGGTGTGTTATTGTTGTTTTGTTGCGAAATATAATAGCTTCTGCT
TTATATCCTTTGTGTTGATCCTTCCCCTCCTTTCATACTTGTAAAATTACAATTGGTATTTTCAACCAAT
ATTACCACACGTCATGCACTAACTCAAATGGGCAAAAAAAAGAGAGATAGGAATTACGTCATTTTATTAT
GTTTTTACGTGGACTAGAAGGTTAAGATAATTTCTGGTTATTTTGTTGATAATTGAGTTTTGTTCGACCT
CCACCAATCTTTAAACTCTCGTTGAGTATTCATTTTAATGATTTTTTGAAATCAGAAGGGGTGTTTCTAA
CCCAGGATTGTTTTATTGAGAGGTTGAAACATCAATGTGTTAGTTTATTGATTTGGGTTGGTTTAATAGA
AAAATATCAGTAGGTGTTCAATAATTGTAGTTTATTTTCTTGGCTAAAATTGTTGCGAAAAATTGACAAA
ATAATAACAAAAAGTATTTTAGATGCTAAAACATAATAGTAGGAATATCTACCTGAACCATTTACATTCA
ACAACTGGCAAGAACCTTCCTAATAATTTGCAAGAGTAATCACAATTAAACCAAAATCAAAGTTTACCGT
GTATATAGTTGGACAGAAAGCTGTCACATTGGTTTAATACATAGTTGAATATGTATGCATGAAACAACAA
CAATACAATTACAGCTCATGATCCTTCAATTAATTTCAACATTCAAACAACATAACACCTTGTGTAAATG
AGGTTATGAGTACATGTGAACAACAAATCTTATGACTAAACTCGGGTCGTGTACTTTTGACGATTGAGTC
ATTTTTACCAATTAGGCAATTAATTTTTGCTAAATTTTCATTAACCGCGCTGGCCATCCCAACAAACAAT
ATAAAAGCTGACAACGAAAAAAAAAAAAAAAAAAACTCCAATTCTGAAAAATTTTTCTTCTTCTTCATAC
TAAACAAAACAACTATAAAGATAATCAATTAATAATGTCACAACAACCTAGTGAAAATAAATTATGGGGT
GGTCGATTCACTGGCGCCACTGATCCATTAATGGATTTATACAATGCTTCATTACCTTATGATAAAGTTA
TGTATGATGCAGATTTAACTGGTACTAAAGTATATACTCAAGGATTGAACAAATTAGGATTAATTACCAC
TGAAGAATTGAATCTGATTCATCAAGGTTTAGAACAAATTAGACAAGAATGGCATGATAATAAATTTATT
ATTAAAGCTGGTGATGAAGATATTCATACTGCTAATGAACGTAGATTAGGAGAAATCATTGGGAAAAACA
TTTCTGGTAAAGTTCATACTGGTAGATCCAGAAATGATCAAGTTGCTACTGATATGAGAATTTTTGTTCG
TGAATCATTACTTAATTTAAGTAAGATTTTACATCAATTCATTACAGCAATTCTTGAACGAGCTCATAAA
GAAATTGATGTATTAATGCCTGGTTATACTCATTTACAAAAAGCTCAACCTATTAGATGGGCTCATTGGT
TAAGTTCATATGCAACTTATTTCACTGAAGATTATAAACGTTTACAAGAAATCATTACTCGTGTTAATCA
ATCTCCATTAGGATCTGGTGCTTTAGCTGGTCATCCCTACGGTATTGATCGTGAATTTTTAGCTAAAGGA
TTAGGATTTGATGGTGTTATTGGGAATTCTTTAACTGCAGTTTCTGATCGTGATTTTGTTGTTGAAAGTT
TATTTTGGAGTACATTATTTATGAATCATATTTCTCGATTTTCAGAAGATTTAATTATTTATTCTAGTGG
TGAATTTGGATTTATAAAGTTAGCTGATGCTTACTCTACTGGTTCATCATTAATGCCACAAAAGAAAAAT
CCTGATTCATTAGAATTATTACGTGGGAAAAGTGGCAGAGTGTTTGGTCAGTTATCTGGGTTTTTAATGT
CAATTAAATCCATTCCATCAACCTATAATAAAGATATGCAAGAAGATAAAGAACCATTATTTGATGCATT
GACTACCGTAGAACATTCAATTTTAATTGCTACTGGTGTGATTTCTACTTTACTGATTGATAAACAAAAT
ATGGAAAAAGCTTTAACTATGGATATGTTAGCTACTGATTTAGCAGATTATTTAGTTAGAAAAGGTGTTC
CATTTAGAGAAACTCATCATATTTCTGGTGAATGTGTTAGAAAAGCTGAAGAAGAAAAATTGTCGGGAAT
TGACCAATTATCATTTGAACAATTTCAACAAATTGATTCACGTTTTGAAAAAGATGTTATGGAAACTTTT
GATTTTGAAGCTAGTGTGGAAAGAAGAGATGCTATTGGTGGTACTGCTAAGAGCGCTGTTTTAAAACAGT
TAGAAAATTTGAAATCAATTTTAAATTAATTTATAAATAATCATATAGTATTCAATGTTTTGTTTTGTTT
TTTTTTTTTTTTTATGGAAATGTACAAACAGTATATAATCAATTAATAGAAAGATACCCTGTATTCCATT
GTATCGCCTTTGGGATGTCTATAATACCAACTTTCAAGAATGAGAAATTAAACAACAATTTCTTTCACCA
ATCAACTCGTCTATATTCAATAAACTCATTCTGGTCTTTTCAAATATTTAATGTTATCCTGATCAAACTT
ACAAATCAAAAATGTATCAAAATCATTCATTAGTTCTTCTTCTTTTGTTATCTTTGTCACTATATTTCTC
TCCATCCAGACCAAAAATACTTCCATTGTGAAGATCGTCTGAATCATAATCAGCAACTACCTCTTCCATT
TCAGAGAATTCAGATTTTTCAAAATAGGTATCACGGGCCAAGTACACACAAGACAAACGATACGAGTGCT
GGGATATTTCTTTCAATGTATCACTAAATTCGTTGAGATTTAAAGAGAGCCCTTTGACTGCTTTCATTAC
TTTCCTCACATCATGAGCATCCACATTCAAATTTCCTGTAGCCCTTTATTCTTAGTTTTCTTTTCTTATT
CTTTTCTTCGTACATTGAAATCACAAATGGTGATATCAAACGAAGGTCACACTGACTTATGTCTAATACC
TCCAATGATGATACTGGTAACTTAACCAGGTCTACTCTTTTCAAACGATTTCTCATTAGTGTCAATTTAC
GTAGGTTCTTCAACCTTTCAAACGATGCAAATAGCTTTTGTAAGGGCGAATTCTGCAGATATCCATCACA
CTGGCGGCCGGCCGCTCGAGCATGCATCTAGAGGGCCCTTGAAGAATTGGAAGAAGTTAGTAGTTAAAAA
AACAATGGGAAAGATTTAATCTTTTTTTCTTTTTTCAAAAATTTTTAACCGCTGATGATATATTAATCTC
TCTCCACCACTCTCTTTAAACACCACAATTATTAATAATAAGATATCTCTCCTACTAGTTATTTGTTAGT
AAGTATATTGTTGATTGATTGGTTGGGTTAAAAATTTTTTTTTTCATAAAGAAAATAATGAAAGTGGGAA
AAATTTAAACCCCACATTACATACTCAACACAACACTACACACACGCATTTAACAATCATCATCAGTTGA
AATATATTTTACAAACAATTACGATTGTTTAATGAAAACTATTTCTGTTGTTATTATTATTTAACCTTTT
TTTTCTTGTTGGGTTGACCCTTTTTCTATTAACTATCTAACTACCACATAACATTTGAAGTTGAACTATT
AAACCTTAATTTGCGGCCGCAAATCTAATCTACTTTCTTCTTCTTCTACCCTATTTATTCTGAAATGGGG
GGGGGGGGGGGTGGTGGGAACTTTAGGCGTGTTAAATTTGTCACATCTGTTCTCACTTGCTTCTATTCGT
ATAATTTTAATTGTCTTGTGAGATCAATCTTGTTCTTGTTCGAGTTTTTTCTTGCTTTGATTAACTACTA
TTATTATTAGTATGCAATGCTGTTTATTACCATTTCATAACTTATATTATAACTCATTGATTTCAATACC
TGCTCAACAATGAGTCGTTATTATTACTGTGCTCTGTATTCTGTACTGCTGCACGTACGTTATGTCCATT
GAAGACAAGCAAAGAAAGACCAACATTCAATTGTATCTGCTTACCAGAGTTGTTTACCTCTGTTACCAAT
ATTTGGAAATTAATTTTTTGGTGGTGGACGTTTCTTCCTAAAACACCTAGATGTGCTAGTATAATTGCAC
AACCAGCACGCACACTGCGTCTGGCCGGTCCTGGACTACATTTTGTCTCTAACATTCGTAGCTGCACGTA
CGGCAGTTTAAGGTTTACACCTATAAAAGAGAGAGCCGTTATCGTCTGTTTGTGGATGTACAGAGTGATA
TTATTGACACGCCGGGGCGACGGATGGTGATCCCCCTGGCCAGTGCACGTCTGCTGTCAGATAAAGTCTC
CCGTGAACTTTACCCGGTGGTGCATATCGGGGATGAAAGCTGGCGCATGATGACCACCGATATGGCCAGT
GTGCCGGTCTCCGTTATCGGGGAAGAAGTGGCTGATCTCAGCCACCGCGAAAATGACATCAAAAACGCCA
TTAACCTGATGTTCTGGGGAATATAAATGTCAGGCATGAGATTATCAAAAAGGATCTTCACCTAGATCCT
TTTCACGTAGAAAGCCAGTCCGCAGAAACGGTGCTGACCCCGGATGAATGTCAGCTACTGGGCTATCTGG
ACAAGGGAAAACGCAAGCGCAAAGAGAAAGCAGGTAGCTTGCAGTGGGCTTACATGGCGATAGCTAGACT
GGGCGGTTTTATGGACAGCAAGCGAACCGGAATTGCCAGCTGGGGCGCCCTCTGGTAAGGTTGGGAAGCC
CTGCAAAGTAAACTGGATGGCTTTCTTGCCGCCAAGGATCTGATGGCGCAGGGGATCAAGCTCTGATCAA
GAGACAGGATGAGGATCGTTTCGCATGATTGAACAAGATGGATTGCACGCAGGTTCTCCGGCCGCTTGGG
TGGAGAGGCTATTCGGCTATGACTGGGCACAACAGACAATCGGCTGCTCTGATGCCGCCGTGTTCCGGCT
GTCAGCGCAGGGGCGCCCGGTTCTTTTTGTCAAGACCGACCTGTCCGGTGCCCTGAATGAACTGCAAGAC
GAGGCAGCGCGGCTATCGTGGCTGGCCACGACGGGCGTTCCTTGCGCAGCTGTGCTCGACGTTGTCACTG
AAGCGGGAAGGGACTGGCTGCTATTGGGCGAAGTGCCGGGGCAGGATCTCCTGTCATCTCACCTTGCTCC
TGCCGAGAAAGTATCCATCATGGCTGATGCAATGCGGCGGCTGCATACGCTTGATCCGGCTACCTGCCCA
TTCGACCACCAAGCGAAACATCGCATCGAGCGAGCACGTACTCGGATGGAAGCCGGTCTTGTCGATCAGG
ATGATCTGGACGAAGAGCATCAGGGGCTCGCGCCAGCCGAACTGTTCGCCAGGCTCAAGGCGAGCATGCC
CGACGGCGAGGATCTCGTCGTGACCCATGGCGATGCCTGCTTGCCGAATATCATGGTGGAAAATGGCCGC
TTTTCTGGATTCATCGACTGTGGCCGGCTGGGTGTGGCGGACCGCTATCAGGACATAGCGTTGGCTACCC
GTGATATTGCTGAAGAGCTTGGCGGCGAATGGGCTGACCGCTTCCTCGTGCTTTACGGTATCGCCGCTCC
CGATTCGCAGCGCATCGCCTTCTATCGCCTTCTTGACGAGTTCTTCTGAATTATTAACGCTTACAATTTC
CTGATGCGGTATTTTCTCCTTACGCATCTGTGCGGTATTTCACACCGCATCAGGTGGCACTTTTCGGGGA
AATGTGCGCGGAACCCCTATTTGTTTATTTTTCTAAATACATTCAAATATGTATCCGCTCATGAGACAAT
AACCCTGATAAATGCTTCAATAATAGCACGTGAGGAGGGCCACCATGGCCAAGTTGACCAGTGCCGTTCC
GGTGCTCACCGCGCGCGACGTCGTCTATTCCAAGCCTGTGGCTTTTTTTGGTGATTCACAATACATAAAT
TGGCAAATACCTCTTCTATAGACTTTAACCTTTGATGAAATGGTATGCTATTCCAAGCCTGTGGCTTTTT
TTGGTGATTCACAATACATAAATTGGCAAATACCTCTTCTATAGACTTTAACCTTTGATGAAATGGTATG
GATAAACCACTTTTGTGGTCAGGGTATATATATTTTTATTCCAATCTGGCCTTTATAAATTCAAATTTCC
AAGGGGACTCTGCTAAACCTTCTGATATAACTATAACTCTAATAATGGCTGTAAAAAGTGTGAAAAAAAG
ATGATATTCACAAAAAAGATAAAGGGGATTTCATATTGGGTATCTAGATTTAAACATCGTATTTCAACAA
TGAAACTAGAATCAATACGAAATCCAGGGCACAACTGTGTTCATTCCCTTGGGAATTATACTGAGTAATG
GGAAGAATGTGCAAAAAATACCCGTGTCTTATATAATTTCCATTTGTGTAGGGCTTAAAAGTGGACAACT
TCAGGTTACGAAACCACGAAAATGTCTAAACGTTTGATCAAATTCGTAACTCATGGAAAATCACAGCAAC
AAATTAAGGATGGATATATCCGGTACTTACAAATAAAAACACTAAAGAAGTATAAATTTTGAACTGAAAT
TCTATAGAAAATCTTTTTTTTTGGGTAAAATTATGCGATTGTGGCTCATAGTAACGTAATCATACAGTTC
AACAAACATCATTTTGTCAAAGGATTTCTAATCCTATTCTTTTTCTACTTGGCTTTTGAGTATATATATA
TATATATATACATCCTTTGTTCATCATCATGTTCGATTGAATTTTTTTCTTGGTTGTTATTAGATTGTCT
ACTTGAGTTTTTCTTGGTGCAATTGTGGTGTTTTCTAACAATTTTTCAACATTAAAGTATTTCTGGAACT
TTTCTACAAGGAACGACATAGATCCATTAATGCGCCCCTCTAAAACAATACCCATAATGTCTTCTTAAGT
ATGCATCTGCTTATAAATGTTTCTGGATTTACTTTAGTTAGAATGTCGACACGACAATGAACTATTGCTG
TAGATCACGTGCGATCACTGAATTATGAGTTTCTTTTTATTTTTCTTTTTGGGCTTTTTTTTTTGCAATT
TTTTTTTTCCACCTTTGCCAATTGCGTAGTCACATATAATGTATACAATTTTTGCAACTCTGACACTATA
ATTGATCCAATAATAAAGTATATAATAGATCATCAAGTATACGTAATCTCCCCAAAAAAAAAATTGCATA
AAATAAAATCTATAAACCTTTTTTAGATTTTTAGTTGTTCCTTTTTTCTTTCTATTCTTCAACTTCCAAG
TGTTGTCACTTTCTTCCTGTTAACTATATTTAAAAGTAAATACCCTCCCCAGAAAACTCCGGAATGGGTG
CTCCTCCAAAAAAGAAGAGAAAGGTAGCTCCGCGGTCTCCAGGGCCCGGTTTCACCCCACACGATTCTGC
TCCATACGGTGCTTTGGATATGGCTGATTTCGAATTCGAACAAATGTTCACCGATGCTTTGGGTATTGAT
GAATACGGTGGTGCTAGCGGTGCTGGTGGTGTTGGTGACTACAAAGACCATGACGGTGATTATAAAGATC
ATGACATCGATTACAAGGATGACGATGACAAGGGAGCAGGAGGCGTCGGAAGGCCTCCCGGGAGGCGCGC
CACGCGTAGTACTTAAGATCCTGAAGACGGGATCGTTCGAAGAGTGAAATTCTGGAAATCTGGAAATCTG
GTTTTGTATTCTTGTTATTCTTCTTTTTGTTATTACATATATAACTTGTTACTTTTTTAAAAAAATCTTT
GTTTATTTTATAAATATATAAAACTAAATTTAAGAAAAAGAGAAAAATGTTTTATTTGAGAGATTGAAAT
TTTACTTGAATTTAGCTTAGCTTTTATAAAGTATTATTATGTAAAAAAACAAAACAAATATACATTAAAA
AGTTAAGACTATAAAATAGCCACCCAAGGCATTTCTATATCTTGTTGTTGTTGTTTTCATCTTCTGTATC
AGAGGAACTTATTTTATTATTTTCGTCACGGGTATTTTCTCTTGTTTGATGATTCATCCCATTCATTCCA
TCATAAAATTCTAGAAGGACCACCTTTGATTGTAAATAGTAATAATTACCACCCTTATTTAATTATTTAT
TTAACTTATTTATTTATTTATTATACATATATACAAATCTAATAAAGTGAAAATCTCCCCCTTCACACCG
GTGTGGTCCGGGACGACGTGACCCTGTTCATCAGCGCGGTCCAGGACCAGGTGGTGCCGGACAACACCCT
GGCCTGGGTGTGGGTGCGCGGCCTGGACGAGCTGTACGCCGAGTGGTCGGAGGTCGTGTCCACGAACTTC
CGGGACGCCTCCGGGCCGGCCATGACCGAGATCGGCGAGCAGCCGTGGGGGCGGGAGTTCGCCCTGCGCG
ACCCGGCCGGCAACTGCGTGCACTTCGTGGCCGAGGAGCAGGACTGACACGTGCTAAAACTTCATTTTTA
ATTTAAAAGGATCTAGGTGAAGATCCTTTTTGATAATCTCATGACCAAAATCCCTTAACGTGAGTTTTCG
TTCCACTGAGCGTCAGACCCCGTAGAAAAGATCAAAGGATCTTCTTGAGATCCTTTTTTTCTGCGCGTAA
TCTGCTGCTTGCAAACAAAAAAACCACCGCTACCAGCGGTGGTTTGTTTGCCGGATCAAGAGCTACCAAC
TCTTTTTCCGAAGGTAACTGGCTTCAGCAGAGCGCAGATACCAAATACTGTTCTTCTAGTGTAGCCGTAG
TTAGGCCACCACTTCAAGAACTCTGTAGCACCGCCTACATACCTCGCTCTGCTAATCCTGTTACCAGTGG
CTGCTGCCAGTGGCGATAAGTCGTGTCTTACCGGGTTGGACTCAAGACGATAGTTACCGGATAAGGCGCA
GCGGTCGGGCTGAACGGGGGGTTCGTGCACACAGCCCAGCTTGGAGCGAACGACCTACACCGAACTGAGA
TACCTACAGCGTGAGCTATGAGAAAGCGCCACGCCTCCCGAAGGGAGAAAGGCGGACAGGTATCCGGTAA
GCGGCAGGGTCGGAACAGGAGAGCGCACGAGGGAGCTTCCAGGGGGAAACGCCTGGTATCTTTATAGTCC
TGTCGGGTTTCGCCACCTCTGACTTGAGCGTCGATTTTTGTGATGCTCGTCAGGGGGGCGGAGCCTATGG
AAAAACGCCAGCAACGCGGCCTTTTTACGGTTCCTGGCCTTTTGCTGGCCTTTTGCTCACATGTTCTTTC
CTGCGTTATCCCCTGATTCTGTGGATAACCGTATTACCGCCTTTGAGTGAGCTGATACCGCTCGCCGCAG
CCGAACGACCGAGCGCAGCGAGTCAGTGAGCGAGGAAGCGGAAG
