>Addgene plasmid #63735 | pC2HP | addgene partial sequence | sequence record 108111 | M13-Rev 5'-CAGGAAACAGCTATGACC-3'
ATACTCAAGCTATGCATCAAGCTTGGTACCGAGCTCGGATCCACTAGTAACGGCCGCCAGTGTGCTGGAA
TTCGCCCTTAAGAACATTTCTGTACCGCAAATGTATCGACTTTTTCGATGGTGTGTTATTGTTGTTTTGT
TGCGAAATATAATAGCTTCTGCTTTATATCCTTTGTGTTGATCCTTCCCCTCCTTTCATACTTGTAAAAT
TACAATTGGTATTTTCAACCAATATTACCACACGTCATGCACTAACTCAAATGGGCAAAAAAAAGAGAGA
TAGGAATTACGTCATTTTATTATGTTTTTACGTGGACTAGAAGGTTAAGATAATTTCTGGTTATTTTGTT
GATAATTGAGTTTTGTTCGACCTCCACCAATCTTTAAACTCTCGTTGAGTATTCATTTTAATGATTTTTT
GAAATCAGAAGGGGTGTTTCTAACCCAGGATTGTTTTATTGAGAGGTTGAAACATCAATGTGTTAGTTTA
TTGATTTGGGTTGGTTTAATAGAAAAATATCAGTAGGTGTTCAATAATTGTAGTTTATTTTCTTGGCTAA
AATTGTTGCGAAAAATTGACAAAATAATAACAAAAAGTATTTTAGATGCTAAAACATAATAGTAGGAATA
TCTACCTGAACCATTTACATTCAACAACTGGCAAGAACCTTCCTAATAATTTGCAAGAGTAATCACAATT
AAACCAAAATCAAAGTTTACCGTGTATATAGTTGGACAGAAAGCTGTCACATTGGTTTAATACATAGTTG
AATATGTATGCATGAAACAACAACAATACAATTACAGCTCATGATCCTTCAATTAATT
