>Addgene plasmid #63735 | pC2HP | addgene partial sequence | sequence record 108221 | Met3p-F 5'-gccaattgcgtagtcacatataa-3'
ATAATAAAGTATATAATAGATCATCAAGTATACGTAATCTCCCCAAAAAAAAAATTGCATAAAATAAAAT
CTATAAACCTTTTTTAGATTTTTAGTTGTTCCTTTTTTCTTTCTATTCTTCAACTTCCAAGTGTTGTCAC
TTTCTTCCTGTTAACTATATTTAAAAGTAAATACCCTCCCCAGAAAACTCCGGAATGGGTGCTCCTCCAA
AAAAGAAGAGAAAGGTAGCTCCGCGGTCTCCAGGGCCCGGTTTCACCCCACACGATTCTGCTCCATACGG
TGCTTTGGATATGGCTGATTTCGAATTCGAACAAATGTTCACCGATGCTTTGGGTATTGATGAATACGGT
GGTGCTAGCGGTGCTGGTGGTGTTGGTGACTACAAAGACCATGACGGTGATTATAAAGATCATGACATCG
ATTACAAGGATGACGATGACAAGGGAGCAGGAGGCGTCGGAAGGCCTCCCGGGAGGCGCGCCACGCGTAG
TACTTAAGATCCTGAAGACGGGATCGTTCGAAGAGTGAAATTCTGGAAATCTGGAAATCTGGTTTTGTAT
TCTTGTTATTCTTCTTTTTGTTATTACATATATAACTTGTTACTTTTTTAAAAAAATCTTTGTTTATTTT
ATAAATATATAAAACTAAATTTAAGAAAAAGAGAAAAATGTTTTATTTGAGAGATTGAAATTTTACTTGA
ATTTAGCTTAGCTTTTATAAAGTATTATTATGTAAAAAAACAAAACAAATATACATTAAAAAGTTAAGAC
TATAAAATAGCCACCCAAGGCATTTCTATATCTTGTTGTTGTTGTTTTCATCTTCTGTATCAGAGGAACT
TATTTTATTATT
